>Addgene plasmid #81511 | pDONR223_NFE2L2_p.T80K | addgene full sequence | sequence record 168797 | Addgene NGS Result
CTTTCCTGCGTTATCCCCTGATTCTGTGGATAACCGTATTACCGCCTTTGAGTGAGCTGATACCGCTCGC
CGCAGCCGAACGACCGAGCGCAGCGAGTCAGTGAGCGAGGAAGCGGAAGAGCGCCCAATACGCAAACCGC
CTCTCCCCGCGCGTTGGCCGATTCATTAATGCAGCTGGCACGACAGGTTTCCCGACTGGAAAGCGGGCAG
TGAGCGCAACGCAATTAATACGCGTACCGCTAGCCAGGAAGAGTTTGTAGAAACGCAAAAAGGCCATCCG
TCAGGATGGCCTTCTGCTTAGTTTGATGCCTGGCAGTTTATGGCGGGCGTCCTGCCCGCCACCCTCCGGG
CCGTTGCTTCACAACGTTCAAATCCGCTCCCGGCGGATTTGTCCTACTCAGGAGAGCGTTCACCGACAAA
CAACAGATAAAACGAAAGGCCCAGTCTTCCGACTGAGCCTTTCGTTTTATTTGATGCCTGGCAGTTCCCT
ACTCTCGCGTTAACGCTAGCATGGATGTTTTCCCAGTCACGACGTTGTAAAACGACGGCCAGTCTTAAGC
TCGGGCCCCAAATAATGATTTTATTTTGACTGATAGTGACCTGTTCGTTGCAACAAATTGATGAGCAATG
CTTTTTTATAATGCCAACTTTGTACAAAAAAGTTGGCATGATGGACTTGGAGCTGCCGCCGCCGGGACTC
CCGTCCCAGCAGGACATGGATTTGATTGACATACTTTGGAGGCAAGATATAGATCTTGGAGTAAGTCGAG
AAGTATTTGACTTCAGTCAGCGACGGAAAGAGTATGAGCTGGAAAAACAGAAAAAACTTGAAAAGGAAAG
ACAAGAACAACTCCAAAAGGAGCAAGAGAAAGCCTTTTTCGCTCAGTTACAACTAGATGAAGAGAAAGGT
GAATTTCTCCCAATTCAGCCAGCCCAGCACATCCAGTCAGAAACCAGTGGATCTGCCAACTACTCCCAGG
TTGCCCACATTCCCAAATCAGATGCTTTGTACTTTGATGACTGCATGCAGCTTTTGGCGCAGACATTCCC
GTTTGTAGATGACAATGAGGTTTCTTCGGCTACGTTTCAGTCACTTGTTCCTGATATTCCCGGTCACATC
GAGAGCCCAGTCTTCATTGCTACTAATCAGGCTCAGTCACCTGAAACTTCTGTTGCTCAGGTAGCCCCTG
TTGATTTAGACGGTATGCAACAGGACATTGAGCAAGTTTGGGAGGAGCTATTATCCATTCCTGAGTTACA
GTGTCTTAATATTGAAAATGACAAGCTGGTTGAGACTACCATGGTTCCAAGTCCAGAAGCCAAACTGACA
GAAGTTGACAATTATCATTTTTACTCATCTATACCCTCAATGGAAAAAGAAGTAGGTAACTGTAGTCCAC
ATTTTCTTAATGCTTTTGAGGATTCCTTCAGCAGCATCCTCTCCACAGAAGACCCCAACCAGTTGACAGT
GAACTCATTAAATTCAGATGCCACAGTCAACACAGATTTTGGTGATGAATTTTATTCTGCTTTCATAGCT
GAGCCCAGTATCAGCAACAGCATGCCCTCACCTGCTACTTTAAGCCATTCACTCTCTGAACTTCTAAATG
GGCCCATTGATGTTTCTGATCTATCACTTTGCAAAGCTTTCAACCAAAACCACCCTGAAAGCACAGCAGA
ATTCAATGATTCTGACTCCGGCATTTCACTAAACACAAGTCCCAGTGTGGCATCACCAGAACACTCAGTG
GAATCTTCCAGCTATGGAGACACACTACTTGGCCTCAGTGATTCTGAAGTGGAAGAGCTAGATAGTGCCC
CTGGAAGTGTCAAACAGAATGGTCCTAAAACACCAGTACATTCTTCTGGGGATATGGTACAACCCTTGTC
ACCATCTCAGGGGCAGAGCACTCACGTGCATGATGCCCAATGTGAGAACACACCAGAGAAAGAATTGCCT
GTAAGTCCTGGTCATCGGAAAACCCCATTCACAAAAGACAAACATTCAAGCCGCTTGGAGGCTCATCTCA
CAAGAGATGAACTTAGGGCAAAAGCTCTCCATATCCCATTCCCTGTAGAAAAAATCATTAACCTCCCTGT
TGTTGACTTCAACGAAATGATGTCCAAAGAGCAGTTCAATGAAGCTCAACTTGCATTAATTCGGGATATA
CGTAGGAGGGGTAAGAATAAAGTGGCTGCTCAGAATTGCAGAAAAAGAAAACTGGAAAATATAGTAGAAC
TAGAGCAAGATTTAGATCATTTGAAAGATGAAAAAGAAAAATTGCTCAAAGAAAAAGGAGAAAATGACAA
AAGCCTTCACCTACTGAAAAAACAACTCAGCACCTTATATCTCGAAGTTTTCAGCATGCTACGTGATGAA
GATGGAAAACCTTATTCTCCTAGTGAATACTCCCTGCAGCAAACAAGAGATGGCAATGTTTTCCTTGTTC
CCAAAAGTAAGAAGCCAGATGTTAAGAAAAACTGATTGCCAACTTTCTTGTACAAAGTTGGCATTATAAG
AAAGCATTGCTTATCAATTTGTTGCAACGAACAGGTCACTATCAGTCAAAATAAAATCATTATTTGCCAT
CCAGCTGATATCCCCTATAGTGAGTCGTATTACATGGTCATAGCTGTTTCCTGGCAGCTCTGGCCCGTGT
CTCAAAATCTCTGATGTTACATTGCACAAGATAAAAATATATCATCATGCCTCCTCTAGACCAGCCAGGA
CAGAAATGCCTCGACTTCGCTGCTACCCAAGGTTGCCGGGTGACGCACACCGTGGAAACGGATGAAGGCA
CGAACCCAGTGGACATAAGCCTGTTCGGTTCGTAAGCTGTAATGCAAGTAGCGTATGCGCTCACGCAACT
GGTCCAGAACCTTGACCGAACGCAGCGGTGGTAACGGCGCAGTGGCGGTTTTCATGGCTTGTTATGACTG
TTTTTTTGGGGTACAGTCTATGCCTCGGGCATCCAAGCAGCAAGCGCGTTACGCCGTGGGTCGATGTTTG
ATGTTATGGAGCAGCAACGATGTTACGCAGCAGGGCAGTCGCCCTAAAACAAAGTTAAACATTATGAGGG
AAGCGGTGATCGCCGAAGTATCGACTCAACTATCAGAGGTAGTTGGCGTCATCGAGCGCCATCTCGAACC
GACGTTGCTGGCCGTACATTTGTACGGCTCCGCAGTGGATGGCGGCCTGAAGCCACACAGTGATATTGAT
TTGCTGGTTACGGTGACCGTAAGGCTTGATGAAACAACGCGGCGAGCTTTGATCAACGACCTTTTGGAAA
CTTCGGCTTCCCCTGGAGAGAGCGAGATTCTCCGCGCTGTAGAAGTCACCATTGTTGTGCACGACGACAT
CATTCCGTGGCGTTATCCAGCTAAGCGCGAACTGCAATTTGGAGAATGGCAGCGCAATGACATTCTTGCA
GGTATCTTCGAGCCAGCCACGATCGACATTGATCTGGCTATCTTGCTGACAAAAGCAAGAGAACATAGCG
TTGCCTTGGTAGGTCCAGCGGCGGAGGAACTCTTTGATCCGGTTCCTGAACAGGATCTATTTGAGGCGCT
AAATGAAACCTTAACGCTATGGAACTCGCCGCCCGACTGGGCTGGCGATGAGCGAAATGTAGTGCTTACG
TTGTCCCGCATTTGGTACAGCGCAGTAACCGGCAAAATCGCGCCGAAGGATGTCGCTGCCGACTGGGCAA
TGGAGCGCCTGCCGGCCCAGTATCAGCCCGTCATACTTGAAGCTAGACAGGCTTATCTTGGACAAGAAGA
AGATCGCTTGGCCTCGCGCGCAGATCAGTTGGAAGAATTTGTCCACTACGTGAAAGGCGAGATCACCAAG
GTAGTCGGCAAATAACCCTCGAGCCACCCATGACCAAAATCCCTTAACGTGAGTTACGCGTCGTTCCACT
GAGCGTCAGACCCCGTAGAAAAGATCAAAGGATCTTCTTGAGATCCTTTTTTTCTGCGCGTAATCTGCTG
CTTGCAAACAAAAAAACCACCGCTACCAGCGGTGGTTTGTTTGCCGGATCAAGAGCTACCAACTCTTTTT
CCGAAGGTAACTGGCTTCAGCAGAGCGCAGATACCAAATACTGTTCTTCTAGTGTAGCCGTAGTTAGGCC
ACCACTTCAAGAACTCTGTAGCACCGCCTACATACCTCGCTCTGCTAATCCTGTTACCAGTGGCTGCTGC
CAGTGGCGATAAGTCGTGTCTTACCGGGTTGGACTCAAGACGATAGTTACCGGATAAGGCGCAGCGGTCG
GGCTGAACGGGGGGTTCGTGCACACAGCCCAGCTTGGAGCGAACGACCTACACCGAACTGAGATACCTAC
AGCGTGAGCTATGAGAAAGCGCCACGCTTCCCGAAGGGAGAAAGGCGGACAGGTATCCGGTAAGCGGCAG
GGTCGGAACAGGAGAGCGCACGAGGGAGCTTCCAGGGGGAAACGCCTGGTATCTTTATAGTCCTGTCGGG
TTTCGCCACCTCTGACTTGAGCGTCGATTTTTGTGATGCTCGTCAGGGGGGCGGAGCCTATGGAAAAACG
CCAGCAACGCGGCCTTTTTACGGTTCCTGGCCTTTTGCTGGCCTTTTGCTCACATGTT
Features (pLannotate 1.2.2; 12 found; start..end, strand, type, name):
    121..213     +  CDS            lacI (fragment): lac repressor; lacI; The lac repressor binds to the lac operator to inhibit transcription in E. coli. This inhibition can be relieved by adding lactose or isopropyl-β-D-thiogalactopyranoside (IPTG).
    268..295     -  terminator     rrnB T2 terminator: transcription terminator T2 from the E. coli rrnB gene
    427..470     +  terminator     rrnB T1 terminator: Escherichia coli rrnB; transcription terminator T1 from the E. coli rrnB gene
    517..553     -  CDS            lacZα (fragment): LacZα fragment of β-galactosidase; lacZ fragment
    570..665     +  protein_bind   attL3: mutant version of attL; recombination site for the Gateway® LR reaction LR Clonase™
    668..2482    +  CDS            NFE2L2: NF2L2_HUMAN - Also known as NRF2 From Homo sapiens (Human).
   2490..2585    -  protein_bind   attL3: mutant version of attL; recombination site for the Gateway® LR reaction LR Clonase™
   2604..2622    -  promoter       T7 promoter: promoter for bacteriophage T7 RNA polymerase
   2812..2835    +  promoter       Pc promoter (fragment): intI1 (promoter lies within the coding sequence); class 1 integron promoter
   3011..3067    +  CDS            GmR (fragment): gentamycin acetyltransferase; aacC1; confers resistance to gentamycin
   3074..3865    +  CDS            SmR: aminoglycoside adenylyltransferase (Murphy, 1985); aadA; confers resistance to spectinomycin and streptomycin
   3958..4546    +  rep_origin     ori: high-copy-number ColE1/pMB1/pBR322/pUC origin of replication
