[The description below was written by a language model from this plasmid's Addgene catalogue record, the feature table of its GenBank file and pLannotate feature annotations shown in this document.]
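Description:
pDONR223_NFE2L2_p.T80K is a Gateway entry clone built on the Invitrogen pDONR223 backbone. It carries the human NFE2L2 open reading frame (also known as NRF2) with a T80K amino-acid substitution. It is a bacterial shuttle and storage plasmid rather than an expression vector. It replicates in E. coli from a high-copy ColE1/pUC-type origin and is selected with spectinomycin through the aadA (SmR) aminoglycoside adenylyltransferase gene. A class 1 integron Pc promoter fragment and a remnant of a gentamicin resistance gene lie just upstream of aadA. The full-sequence annotation spans about 4.6 kb.

The roughly 1.8 kb NFE2L2 coding sequence sits between two attL-type Gateway recombination sites in opposite orientations. The annotation tool labels both sites attL3, which probably reflects their close sequence similarity to other attL variants rather than two truly identical sites. These sites allow an LR Clonase reaction to move the ORF directionally into any compatible destination vector. The record lists no promoter for the insert, so expression depends on the destination vector. The clone is in the "closed" configuration, with a stop codon directly after the ORF, so it yields native or N-terminally tagged protein but not C-terminal fusions. rrnB T1 and T2 terminators upstream insulate the insert from read-through transcription. A T7 promoter lies downstream of the cassette, facing back toward it, and short lacI and lacZα fragments are backbone remnants.

The plasmid belongs to the Target Accelerator Plasmid Collection, a set of clones for functional testing of rare cancer-associated variants. The separate GenBank record covers only a 1,030 bp partial read and annotates a single attB1-like site, so it does not describe the whole construct.
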