Addgene plasmid #81511: pDONR223_NFE2L2_p.T80K
Purpose: Gateway Donor vector containing NFE2L2 , part of the Target Accelerator Plasmid Collection.
Depositing lab: Jesse Boehm & William Hahn & David Root. Depositing organization: Broad Institute. Publication: Systematic Functional Interrogation of Rare Cancer Variants Identifies Oncogenic Alleles. Kim E, Ilic N, Shrestha Y, Zou L, Kamburov A, Zhu C, Yang X, Lubonja R, Tran N, Nguyen C, Lawrence MS, Piccioni F, Bagul M, Doench JG, Chouinard CR, Wu X, Hogstrom L, Natoli T, Tamayo P, Horn H, Corsello SM, Lage K, Root DE, Subramanian A, Golub TR, Getz G, Boehm JS, Hahn WC. Cancer Discov. 2016 Jul;6(7):714-26. doi: 10.1158/2159-8290.CD-16-0160. Epub 2016 May 4. PubMed 27147599.
Backbone
  Vector backbone: pDONR223
  Backbone manufacturer: Invitrogen
  Backbone size w/o insert (bp): 2790
  Vector type: Gateway Entry vector
Growth in bacteria
  Bacterial resistance: Spectinomycin, 50 μg/mL
  Growth temperature: 37°C
  Growth strain: DH5alpha
  Copy number: High Copy
Gene/Insert
  Gene/Insert name: NFE2L2 (alt name: NM_006164.4)
  Species: H. sapiens (human)
  Mutation: T80K
  Entrez Gene: NFE2L2 (a.k.a. HEBP1, IMDDHH, NRF2, Nrf-2)
  Promoter: None
  Cloning method: Gateway Cloning
  Sequencing primers: 5′ M13pUC-fwd; 3′ M13-Rev
Terms and licenses: Academic/Nonprofit Terms; Industry Terms: Not Available to Industry
Depositor comments: Closed state: stop codon immediately follows insert
How to cite: pDONR223_NFE2L2_p.T80K was a gift from Jesse Boehm & William Hahn & David Root (Addgene plasmid # 81511 ; http://n2t.net/addgene:81511 ; RRID:Addgene_81511)
