LOCUS       Exported 1030 bp ds-DNA linear SYN 13-JUN-2021
DEFINITION  Gateway Donor vector containing NFE2L2 , part of the Target
            Accelerator Plasmid Collection..
ACCESSION   .
VERSION     .
KEYWORDS    pDONR223_NFE2L2_p.T80K
SOURCE      synthetic DNA construct
  ORGANISM  synthetic DNA construct
REFERENCE   1 (bases 1 to 1030)
  AUTHORS   Kim E, Ilic N, Shrestha Y, Zou L, Kamburov A, Zhu C, Yang X, Lubonja
            R, Tran N, Nguyen C, Lawrence MS, Piccioni F, Bagul M, Doench JG,
            Chouinard CR, Wu X, Hogstrom L, Natoli T, Tamayo P, Horn H, Corsello
            SM, Lage K, Root DE, Subramanian A, Golub TR, Getz G, Boehm JS, Hahn
            WC
  TITLE     Systematic Functional Interrogation of Rare Cancer Variants
            Identifies Oncogenic Alleles.
  JOURNAL   Cancer Discov. 2016 Jul;6(7):714-26. doi:
            10.1158/2159-8290.CD-16-0160. Epub 2016 May 4.
  PUBMED    27147599
REFERENCE   2 (bases 1 to 1030)
  AUTHORS   .
  TITLE     Direct Submission
  JOURNAL   Exported Jun 13, 2021 from SnapGene Server 1.1.58
            http://www.snapgene.com
FEATURES             Location/Qualifiers
     source          1..1030
                     /organism="synthetic DNA construct"
                     /mol_type="other DNA"
     protein_bind    41..65
                     /gene="mutant version of attB"
                     /label=attB1
                     /bound_moiety="BP Clonase(TM)"
                     /note="recombination site for the Gateway(R) BP reaction"
ORIGIN
        1 ttcgttgcaa caaattgatg agcaatgctt ttttataatg ccaactttgt acaaaaaagt
       61 tggcatgatg gacttggagc tgccgccgcc gggactcccg tcccagcagg acatggattt
      121 gattgacata ctttggaggc aagatataga tcttggagta agtcgagaag tatttgactt
      181 cagtcagcga cggaaagagt atgagctgga aaaacagaaa aaacttgaaa aggaaagaca
      241 agaacaactc caaaaggagc aagagaaagc ctttttcgct cagttacaac tagatgaaga
      301 gaaaggtgaa tttctcccaa ttcagccagc ccagcacatc cagtcagaaa ccagtggatc
      361 tgccaactac tcccaggttg cccacattcc caaatcagat gctttgtact ttgatgactg
      421 catgcagctt ttggcgcaga cattcccgtt tgtagatgac aatgaggttt cttcggctac
      481 gtttcagtca cttgttcctg atattcccgg tcacatcgag agcccagtct tcattgctac
      541 taatcaggct cagtcacctg aaacttctgt tgctcaggta gcccctgttg atttagacgg
      601 tatgcaacag gacattgagc aagtttggga ggagctatta tccattcctg agttacagtg
      661 tcttaatatt gaaaatgaca agctggttga gactaccatg gttccaagtc cagaagccaa
      721 actgacagaa gttgacaatt atcattttta ctcatctata ccctcaatgg aaaaagaagt
      781 aggtaactgt agtccacatt ttcttaatgc ttttgaggat tccttcagca gcatcctctc
      841 cacagaagac cccaaccagt tgacagtgaa ctcattaaat tcagatgcca cagtcaacac
      901 agattttggt gatgaatttt attctgcttt catagctgag cccagtatca gcaacagcat
      961 gccctcacct gctactttaa gccattcact ctctgaactt ctaaatgggc ccattgatgt
     1021 ttctgatcta
//
