>Addgene plasmid #81511 | pDONR223_NFE2L2_p.T80K | depositor partial sequence | sequence record 154830 | Insert sequence
ATGATGGACTTGGAGCTGCCGCCGCCGGGACTCCCGTCCCAGCAGGACATGGATTTGATTGACATACTTT
GGAGGCAAGATATAGATCTTGGAGTAAGTCGAGAAGTATTTGACTTCAGTCAGCGACGGAAAGAGTATGA
GCTGGAAAAACAGAAAAAACTTGAAAAGGAAAGACAAGAACAACTCCAAAAGGAGCAAGAGAAAGCCTTT
TTCGCTCAGTTACAACTAGATGAAGAGAAAGGTGAATTTCTCCCAATTCAGCCAGCCCAGCACATCCAGT
CAGAAACCAGTGGATCTGCCAACTACTCCCAGGTTGCCCACATTCCCAAATCAGATGCTTTGTACTTTGA
TGACTGCATGCAGCTTTTGGCGCAGACATTCCCGTTTGTAGATGACAATGAGGTTTCTTCGGCTACGTTT
CAGTCACTTGTTCCTGATATTCCCGGTCACATCGAGAGCCCAGTCTTCATTGCTACTAATCAGGCTCAGT
CACCTGAAACTTCTGTTGCTCAGGTAGCCCCTGTTGATTTAGACGGTATGCAACAGGACATTGAGCAAGT
TTGGGAGGAGCTATTATCCATTCCTGAGTTACAGTGTCTTAATATTGAAAATGACAAGCTGGTTGAGACT
ACCATGGTTCCAAGTCCAGAAGCCAAACTGACAGAAGTTGACAATTATCATTTTTACTCATCTATACCCT
CAATGGAAAAAGAAGTAGGTAACTGTAGTCCACATTTTCTTAATGCTTTTGAGGATTCCTTCAGCAGCAT
CCTCTCCACAGAAGACCCCAACCAGTTGACAGTGAACTCATTAAATTCAGATGCCACAGTCAACACAGAT
TTTGGTGATGAATTTTATTCTGCTTTCATAGCTGAGCCCAGTATCAGCAACAGCATGCCCTCACCTGCTA
CTTTAAGCCATTCACTCTCTGAACTTCTAAATGGGCCCATTGATGTTTCTGATCTATCACTTTGCAAAGC
TTTCAACCAAAACCACCCTGAAAGCACAGCAGAATTCAATGATTCTGACTCCGGCATTTCACTAAACACA
AGTCCCAGTGTGGCATCACCAGAACACTCAGTGGAATCTTCCAGCTATGGAGACACACTACTTGGCCTCA
GTGATTCTGAAGTGGAAGAGCTAGATAGTGCCCCTGGAAGTGTCAAACAGAATGGTCCTAAAACACCAGT
ACATTCTTCTGGGGATATGGTACAACCCTTGTCACCATCTCAGGGGCAGAGCACTCACGTGCATGATGCC
CAATGTGAGAACACACCAGAGAAAGAATTGCCTGTAAGTCCTGGTCATCGGAAAACCCCATTCACAAAAG
ACAAACATTCAAGCCGCTTGGAGGCTCATCTCACAAGAGATGAACTTAGGGCAAAAGCTCTCCATATCCC
ATTCCCTGTAGAAAAAATCATTAACCTCCCTGTTGTTGACTTCAACGAAATGATGTCCAAAGAGCAGTTC
AATGAAGCTCAACTTGCATTAATTCGGGATATACGTAGGAGGGGTAAGAATAAAGTGGCTGCTCAGAATT
GCAGAAAAAGAAAACTGGAAAATATAGTAGAACTAGAGCAAGATTTAGATCATTTGAAAGATGAAAAAGA
AAAATTGCTCAAAGAAAAAGGAGAAAATGACAAAAGCCTTCACCTACTGAAAAAACAACTCAGCACCTTA
TATCTCGAAGTTTTCAGCATGCTACGTGATGAAGATGGAAAACCTTATTCTCCTAGTGAATACTCCCTGC
AGCAAACAAGAGATGGCAATGTTTTCCTTGTTCCCAAAAGTAAGAAGCCAGATGTTAAGAAAAAC
